>Addgene plasmid #45936 | pTD-NStrepHis | depositor full sequence | sequence record 64475 | pTD-NStrepHis sequence 5437 bps
CTTGGACTCCTGTTGATAGATCCAGTAATGACCTCAGAACTCCATCTGGATTTGTTCAGAACGCTCGGTT
GCCGCCGGGCGTTTTTTATTGGTGAGAATCCAGGGGTCCCCAATAATTACGATTTACGTATTTAAATGAA
CCTTGACCGAACGCAGCGGTGGTAACGGCGCAGTGGCGGTTTTCATGGCTTGTTATGACTGTTTTTTTGG
GGTACAGTCTATGCCTCGGGCATCCAAGCAGCAAGCGCGTTACGCCGTGGGTCGATGTTTGATGTTATGG
AGCAGCAACGATGTTACGCAGCAGGGCAGTCGCCCTAAAACAAAGTTAAACATCATGAGGGAAGCGGTGA
TCGCCGAAGTATCGACTCAACTATCAGAGGTAGTTGGCGTCATCGAGCGCCATCTCGAACCGACGTTGCT
GGCCGTACATTTGTACGGCTCCGCAGTGGATGGCGGCCTGAAGCCACACAGTGATATTGATTTGCTGGTT
ACGGTGACCGTAAGGCTTGATGAAACAACGCGGCGAGCTTTGATCAACGACCTTTTGGAAACTTCGGCTT
CCCCTGGAGAGAGCGAGATTCTCCGCGCTGTAGAAGTCACCATTGTTGTGCACGACGACATCATTCCGTG
GCGTTATCCAGCTAAGCGCGAACTGCAATTTGGAGAATGGCAGCGCAATGACATTCTTGCAGGTATCTTC
GAGCCAGCCACGATCGACATTGATCTGGCTATCTTGCTGACAAAAGCAAGAGAACATAGCGTTGCCTTGG
TAGGTCCAGCGGCGGAGGAACTCTTTGATCCGGTTCCTGAACAGGATCTATTTGAGGCGCTAAATGAAAC
CTTAACGCTATGGAACTCGCCGCCCGACTGGGCTGGCGATGAGCGAAATGTAGTGCTTACGTTGTCCCGC
ATTTGGTACAGCGCAGTAACCGGCAAAATCGCGCCGAAGGATGTCGCTGCCGACTGGGCAATGGAGCGCC
TGCCGGCCCAGTATCAGCCCGTCATACTTGAAGCTAGACAGGCTTATCTTGGACAAGAAGAAGATCGCTT
GGCCTCGCGCGCAGATCAGTTGGAAGAATTTGTCCACTACGTGAAAGGCGAGATCACCAAGGTAGTCGGC
AAATAAGACAAGGGTCCTTTTCCGCTGCATAACCCTGCTTCGGGGTCATTATAGCGATTTTTTCGGTATA
TCCATCCTTTTTCGCACGATATACAGGATTTTGCCAAAGGGTTCGTGTAGACTTTCCTTGGTGTATCCAA
CGGCGTCAGCCGGGCAGGATAGGTGAAGTAGGCCCACCCGCGAGCGGGTGTTCCTTCTTCACTGTCCCTT
ATTCGCACCTGGCGGTGCTCAACGGGAATCCTGCTCTGCGAGGCTGGCCGTAGGCCGGCCGCGATGCAGG
TGGCTGCTGAACCCCCAGCCGGAACTGACCCCACAAGGCCCTAGCGTTTGCAATGCACCAGGTCATCATT
GACCCAGGCGTGTTCCACCAGGCCGCTGCCTCGCAACTCTTCGCAGGCTTCGCCGACCTGCTCGCGCCAC
TTCTTCACGCGGGTGGAATCCGATCCGCACATGAGGCGGAAGGTTTCCAGCTTGAGCGGGTACGGCTCCC
GGTGCGAGCTGAAATAGTCGAACATCCGTCGGGCCGTCGGCGACAGCTTGCGGTACTTCTCCCATATGAA
TTTCGTGTAGTGGTCGCCAGCAAACAGCACGACGATTTCCTCGTCGATCAGGACCTGGCAACGGGACGTT
TTCTTGCCACGGTCCAGGACGCGGAAGCGGTGCAGCAGCGACACCGATTCCAGGTGCCCAACGCGGTCGG
ACGTGAAGCCCATCGCCGTCGCCTGTAGGCGCGACAGGCATTCCTCGGCCTTCGTGTAATACCGGCCATT
GATCGACCAGCCCAGGTCCTGGCAAAGCTCGTAGAACGTGAAGGTGATCGGCTCGCCGATAGGGGTGCGC
TTCGCGTACTCCAACACCTGCTGCCACACCAGTTCGTCATCGTCGGCCCGCAGCTCGACGCCGGTGTAGG
TGATCTTCACGTCCTTGTTGACGTGGAAAATGACCTTGTTTTGCAGCGCCTCGCGCGGGATTTTCTTGTT
GCGCGTGGTGAACAGGGCAGAGCGGGCCGTGTCGTTTGGCATCGCTCGCATCGTGTCCGGCCACGGCGCA
ATATCGAACAAGGAAAGCTGCATTTCCTTGATCTGCTGCTTCGTGTGTTTCAGCAACGCGGCCTGCTTGG
CTTCGCTGACCTGTTTTGCCAGGTCCTCGCCGGCGGTTTTTCGCTTCTTGGTCGTCATAGTTCCTCGCGT
GTCGATGGTCATCGACTTCGCCAAACCTGCCGCCTCCTGTTCGAGACGACGCGAACGCTCCACGGCGGCC
GATGGCGCGGGCAGGGCAGGGGGAGCCAGTTGCACGCTGTCGCGCTCGATCTTGGCCGTAGCTTGCTGGA
CTATCGAGCCGACGGACTGGAAGGTTTCGCGGGGCGCACGCATGACGGTGCGGCTTGCGATGGTTTCGGC
ATCCTCGGCGGAAAACCCCGCGTCGATCAGTTCTTGCCTGTATGCCTTCCGGTCAAACGTCCGATTCATT
CACCCTCCTTGCGGGATTGCCCCGGAATTAATTCCCCGGATCGATCCGTCGATCTTGATCCCCTGCGCCA
TCAGATCCTTGGCGGCAAGAAAGCCATCCAGTTTACTTTGCAGGGCTTCCCAACCTTACCAGAGGGCGCC
CCAGCTGGCAATTCCGGTTCGCTTGCTGTCCATAAAACCGCCCAGTCTAGCTATCGCCATGTAAGCCCAC
TGCAAGCTACCTGCTTTCTCTTTGCGCTTGCGTTTTCCCTTGTCCAGATAGCCCAGTAGCTGACATTCAT
CCGGGGTCAGCACCGTTTCTGCGGACTGGCTTTCTACGTGGCTGCCATTTTTGGGGTGAGGCCGTTCGCG
GCCGAGGGGCGCAGCCCCTGGGGGGATGGGGTGCCGCGTTAGCGGGCCGGGAGGGTTCGAGAAGGGGGGG
CACCCCCCTTCGGCGTGCGCGGTCACGCGCACAGGGCGCAGCCCTGGTTAAAAACAAGGTTTATAAATAT
TGGTTTAAAAGCAGGTTAAAAGACAGGTTAGCGGTGGCCGAAAAACGGGCGGAAACCCTTGCAAATGCTG
GATTTTCTGCCTGTGGACAGCCCCTCAAATGTCAATAGGTGCGCCCCTCATCTGTCAGCACTCTGCCCCT
CAAGTGTCAAGGATCGCGCCCCTCATCTGTCAGTAGTCGCGCCCCTCAAGTGTCAATACCGCAGGGCACT
TATCCCCAGGCTTGTCCACATCATCTGTGGGAAACTCGCGTAAAATCAGGCGTTTTCGCCGATTTGCGAG
GCTGGCCAGCTCCACGTCGCCGGCCGAAATCGAGCCTGCCCCTCATCTGTCAACGCCGCGCCGGGTGAGT
CGGCCCCTCAAGTGTCAACGTCCGCCCCTCATCTGTCAGTGAGGGCCAAGTTTTCCGCGAGGTATCCACA
ACGCCGGCGGCCCTACATGGCTCTGCTGTAGTGAGTGGGTTGCGCTCCGGCAGCGGTCCTGATCCCCCGC
AGAAAAAAAGGATCTCAAGAAGATCCTTTGATCTTTTCTACGGCGCGCCCAGCTGTCTAGGGCGGCGGAT
TTGTCCTACTCAGGAGAGCGTTCACCGACAAACAACAGATAAAACGAAAGGCCCAGTCTTTCGACTGAGC
CTTTCGTTTTATTTGATGCCTTTAATTAATTGACACCATCGAATGGTGCAAAACCTTTCGCGGTATGGCA
TGATAGCGCCCGGAAGAGAGTCAATTCAGGGTGGTGAATGTGAAACCAGTAACGTTATACGATGTCGCAG
AGTATGCCGGTGTCTCTTATCAGACCGTTTCCCGCGTGGTGAACCAGGCCAGCCACGTTTCTGCGAAAAC
GCGGGAAAAAGTGGAAGCGGCGATGGCGGAGCTGAATTACATTCCCAACCGCGTGGCACAACAACTGGCG
GGCAAACAGTCGTTGCTGATTGGCGTTGCCACCTCCAGTCTGGCCCTGCACGCGCCGTCGCAAATTGTCG
CGGCGATTAAATCTCGCGCCGATCAACTGGGTGCCAGCGTGGTGGTGTCGATGGTAGAACGAAGCGGCGT
CGAAGCCTGTAAAGCGGCGGTGCACAATCTTCTCGCGCAACGCGTCAGTGGGCTGATCATTAACTATCCG
CTGGATGACCAGGATGCCATTGCTGTGGAAGCTGCCTGCACTAATGTTCCGGCGTTATTTCTTGATGTCT
CTGACCAGACACCCATCAACAGTATTATTTTCTCCCATGAAGACGGTACGCGACTGGGCGTGGAGCATCT
GGTCGCATTGGGTCACCAGCAAATCGCGCTGTTAGCGGGCCCATTAAGTTCTGTCTCGGCGCGTCTGCGT
CTGGCTGGCTGGCATAAATATCTCACTCGCAATCAAATTCAGCCGATAGCGGAACGGGAAGGCGACTGGA
GTGCCATGTCCGGTTTTCAACAAACCATGCAAATGCTGAATGAGGGCATCGTTCCCACTGCGATGCTGGT
TGCCAACGATCAGATGGCGCTGGGCGCAATGCGCGCCATTACCGAGTCCGGGCTGCGCGTTGGTGCGGAT
ATCTCGGTAGTGGGATACGACGATACCGAAGACAGCTCATGTTATATCCCGCCGTTAACCACCATCAAAC
AGGATTTTCGCCTGCTGGGGCAAACCAGCGTGGACCGCTTGCTGCAACTCTCTCAGGGCCAGGCGGTGAA
GGGCAATCAGCTGTTGCCCGTCTCACTGGTGAAAAGAAAAACCACCCTGGCGCCCAATACGCAAACCGCC
TCTCCCCGCGCGTTGGCCGATTCATTAATGCAGCTGGCACGACAGGTTTCCCGACTGGAAAGCGGGCAGT
GAGCGCAACGCAATTAATGTAAGTTAGCGCGAATTGATCTGGTTTGACAGCTTATCATCGACTGCACGGT
GCACCAATGCTTCTGGCGTCAGGCAGCCATCGGAAGCTGTGGTATGGCTGTGCAGGTCGTAAATCACTGC
ATAATTCGTGTCGCTCAAGGCGCACTCCCGTTCTGGATAATGTTTTTTGCGCCGACATCATAACGGTTCT
GGCAAATATTCTGAAATGAGCTGTTGACAATTAATCATCCGGCTCGTATAATGTGTGGAATTGTGAGCGG
ATAACAATTTCACACCCTAGGCCGCGGCCGCGCGAATTGTTTAAAGGAGATATACAAATGGCTAGCTGGA
GCCACCCGCAGTTCGAAAAAGGCGCCGAGACCGCGGTCCCGAATTCGAGCTCGGTACCCGGGGATCCCTC
GAGGTCGACCTGCAGGGGGACCATGGTCTCAGGCCTGAGAGGATCGCATCACCATCACCATCACTAATTT
AAAAAGCTTGCGGCCGCGTCGTGACTGGGAAAACCCTGGCGACTAGT
Features (pLannotate 1.2.2; 19 found; start..end, strand, type, name):
      5..99      +  terminator     lambda t0 terminator: transcription terminator from phage lambda
    272..328     +  CDS            GmR (fragment): gentamycin acetyltransferase; aacC1; confers resistance to gentamycin
    335..1126    +  CDS            SmR: aminoglycoside adenylyltransferase (Murphy, 1985); aadA; confers resistance to spectinomycin and streptomycin
   1272..1380    +  oriT           oriT: incP origin of transfer
   1441..2589    -  CDS            trfA: trans-acting replication protein that binds to and activates oriV
   2641..2922    -  CDS            tnpA (fragment): TN5P_ECOLX - Also known as tnp. Experimental evidence at protein level: Swiss-Prot protein existence level 1. Mediates transposition of transposon Tn5 by a 'cut and paste' mechanism. First, the monomeric transposase binds the 19 bp inverted DNA repeats flanking the transposon. Then, dimerization of the DNA- bound transposase creates a synaptic DNA complex. After nicking of the first DNA strand, excision of the transposon proceeds through a series of intermediates. The transposase then mediates the insertion of the transposon at a new site by strand transfer. The activity of the wild- type tran
   2981..3512    -  rep_origin     oriV: incP origin of replication
   3568..3603    -  rep_origin     CloDF13 ori (fragment): Plasmids containing the CloDF13 (CDF) origin of replication can be propagated in E. coli cells that contain additional plasmids with compatible origins.
   3639..3725    -  terminator     rrnB T1 terminator: Escherichia coli rrnB; transcription terminator T1 from the E. coli rrnB gene
   3742..3819    +  promoter       lacIq promoter: lacI (mutant); In the lacIq allele, a single base change in the promoter boosts expression of the lacI gene about 10-fold.
   3820..4902    +  CDS            lacI: lac repressor; lacI; The lac repressor binds to the lac operator to inhibit transcription in E. coli. This inhibition can be relieved by adding lactose or isopropyl-β-D-thiogalactopyranoside (IPTG).
   4944..4961    +  promoter       tet promoter (fragment): E. coli promoter for tetracycline efflux protein gene
   4957..5058    -  CDS            yciV (fragment): RNAAM_ECOLI - Also known as trpH From Escherichia coli (strain K12).
   5134..5163    +  promoter       trc promoter: strong E. coli promoter; hybrid between the trp and lac UV5 promoters
   5171..5187    +  protein_bind   lac operator: The lac repressor binds to the lac operator to inhibit transcription in E. coli. This inhibition can be relieved by adding lactose or isopropyl-β-D-thiogalactopyranoside (IPTG). lac repressor encoded by lacI
   5247..5269    +  CDS            Strep-Tag II (fragment): peptide that binds Strep-Tactin®, an engineered form of streptavidin
   5291..5317    +  misc_feature   MCS (fragment): pUC18/19 multiple cloning site
   5367..5384    +  CDS            7xHis (fragment): 6xHis affinity tag
   5407..5431    +  CDS            lacZα (fragment): LacZα fragment of β-galactosidase; lacZ fragment
