[The description below was written by a language model from this plasmid's Addgene catalogue record, the feature table of its GenBank file and pLannotate feature annotations shown in this document.]
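Description:
pTD-NStrepHis is an empty, low-copy, broad-host-range bacterial expression backbone of 5,437 bp. It was built from the SEVA vector pSEVA424 by inserting a custom cloning cassette between the original EcoRI and HindIII sites. Replication relies on the RK2/incP system: the oriV origin together with the trfA gene, whose product binds and activates oriV. This allows maintenance in E. coli and a wide range of other Gram-negative bacteria. An incP oriT is also annotated, which would permit conjugative mobilisation from a suitable donor. Selection is through aadA (SmR), an aminoglycoside adenylyltransferase conferring resistance to streptomycin and spectinomycin. Lambda t0 and rrnB T1 terminators are annotated on either side of the plasmid's functional modules.

The expression module consists of a trc promoter followed by a lac operator, controlled by lacI expressed from the lacIq promoter on the same plasmid, so transcription is induced by IPTG or lactose. Downstream lies the inserted cassette, recorded as carrying a ribosome binding site, an N-terminal Strep-tag II, a multiple cloning site and a C-terminal 6xHis tag. A gene cloned by restriction digestion can therefore be expressed with the Strep-tag alone or as a dual-tagged fusion. The separate 186 bp GenBank record covers only this tag and cloning region. Several short annotated fragments (GmR, tnpA, CloDF13 ori, tet promoter, yciV, lacZα) are probably backbone remnants or partial matches rather than functional parts.

The plasmid was tested in E. coli K12 and Pseudomonas putida KT2440. It is intended for protein production, affinity purification, co-purification of protein complexes by Strep-based interaction experiments (SPINE), localisation studies, and comparing expression yields across hosts.
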