Addgene plasmid #45936: pTD-NStrepHis
Purpose: (Empty Backbone) use to create N-terminal Strep-tagII fusion proteins or dual tagged fusion with N-terminal Strep-tagII and C-terminal 6x His-tag
Depositing lab: Thorben Dammeyer. Depositing organization: Technische Universitaet Braunschweig. Publication: Broad host range vectors for expression of proteins with (Twin-) Strep-tag, His-tag and engineered, export optimized yellow fluorescent protein. Dammeyer T, Timmis KN, Tinnefeld P. Microb Cell Fact. 2013 May 20;12(1):49. 10.1186/1475-2859-12-49 PubMed 23687945.
Backbone
  Vector backbone: pSEVA424
  Backbone manufacturer: SEVA (de Lorenzo Lab)
  Modifications to backbone: Insertion of a MfeI/HindIII fragment providing a new, customized MCS with RBS, N-terminal Strep-tagII and C-terminal His6-tag in the EcoRI/HindIII sites of pSEVA424
  Vector type: Bacterial Expression
  Promoter: Trc (lactose/IPTG inducible)
  Tag / fusion protein: Strep II (N terminal on backbone); 6xHis (C terminal on backbone)
Growth in bacteria
  Bacterial resistance: Streptomycin, 50 μg/mL
  Growth temperature: 37°C
  Growth strain: DH5alpha
  Growth instructions: For growth in P.putida KT2440 (30C); on plates use spectinomycin in addition.
  Copy number: Low Copy
Gene/Insert
  Cloning method: Restriction Enzyme
  Sequencing primers: 5′ 5′-TGTGTGGAATTGTGAGCGG-3′; 3′ 5′-ACTTTGTTTTAGGGCGACTG-3′
Terms and licenses: Academic/Nonprofit Terms; Industry Terms: Not Available to Industry
Depositor comments: This plasmid was tested in the Gram-negative soil bacterium Pseudomonas putida KT2440 and Escherichia coli K12 and is especially suited for protein production, affinity purification, protein complex copurification with SPINE (Strep Protein Interaction Experiments) or (co-)localization studies. Due to the broad host range of the RK2 origin of replication, the plasmid facilitates experimental verification of hypothetical proteins and protein production yield assessment in different expression hosts possibly including new isolates. The Supplementary Table S1 in the following publication lists approximately 30 strains in which the RK2 origin of replication should be functional. Silva-Rocha et al., The Standard European Vector Architecture (SEVA): a coherent platform for the analysis and deployment of complex prokaryotic phenotypes. Nucleic Acids Research 2013, 41:D666-675. http://nar.oxfordjournals.org/content/41/D1/D666.long
How to cite: pTD-NStrepHis was a gift from Thorben Dammeyer (Addgene plasmid # 45936 ; http://n2t.net/addgene:45936 ; RRID:Addgene_45936)
