LOCUS       Exported 186 bp ds-DNA linear SYN 23-MAY-2021
DEFINITION  use to create N-terminal Strep-tagII fusion proteins or dual tagged
            fusion with N-terminal Strep-tagII and C-terminal 6x His-tag.
ACCESSION   .
VERSION     .
KEYWORDS    pTD-NStrepHis
SOURCE      synthetic DNA construct
  ORGANISM  synthetic DNA construct
REFERENCE   1 (bases 1 to 186)
  AUTHORS   Dammeyer T, Timmis KN, Tinnefeld P
  TITLE     Broad host range vectors for expression of proteins with (Twin-)
            Strep-tag, His-tag and engineered, export optimized yellow
            fluorescent protein.
  JOURNAL   Microb Cell Fact. 2013 May 20;12(1):49.
  PUBMED    23687945
REFERENCE   2 (bases 1 to 186)
  AUTHORS   .
  TITLE     Direct Submission
  JOURNAL   Exported May 23, 2021 from SnapGene Server 1.1.58
            http://www.snapgene.com
FEATURES             Location/Qualifiers
     source          1..186
                     /organism="synthetic DNA construct"
                     /mol_type="other DNA"
     CDS             34..57
                     /codon_start=1
                     /product="peptide that binds Strep-Tactin(R), an engineered
                     form of streptavidin"
                     /label=Strep-Tag II
                     /translation="WSHPQFEK"
     CDS             154..171
                     /codon_start=1
                     /product="6xHis affinity tag"
                     /label=6xHis
                     /translation="HHHHHH"
ORIGIN
        1 caattgttta aaggagatat acaaatggct agctggagcc acccgcagtt cgaaaaaggc
       61 gccgagaccg cggtcccgaa ttcgagctcg gtacccgggg atccctcgag gtcgacctgc
      121 agggggacca tggtctcagg cctgagagga tcgcatcacc atcaccatca ctaatttaaa
      181 aagctt
//
