>Addgene plasmid #45936 | pTD-NStrepHis | addgene partial sequence | sequence record 70883 | lacI-F 5'-GCTTGCTGCAACTCTCTCAG-3'
AAAGAAAAACCACCCTGGCGCCCAATACGCAAACCGCCTCTCCCCGCGCGTTGGCCGATTCATTAATGCA
GCTGGCACGACAGGTTTCCCGACTGGAAAGCGGGCAGTGAGCGCAACGCAATTAATGTAAGTTAGCGCGA
ATTGATCTGGTTTGACAGCTTATCATCGACTGCACGGTGCACCAATGCTTCTGGCGTCAGGCAGCCATCG
GAAGCTGTGGTATGGCTGTGCAGGTCGTAAATCACTGCATAATTCGTGTCGCTCAAGGCGCACTCCCGTT
CTGGATAATGTTTTTTGCGCCGACATCATAACGGTTCTGGCAAATATTCTGAAATGAGCTGTTGACAATT
AATCATCCGGCTCGTATAATGTGTGGAATTGTGAGCGGATAACAATTTCACACCCTAGGCCGCGGCCGCG
CGAATTGTTTAAAGGAGATATACAAATGGCTAGCTGGAGCCACCCGCAGTTCGAAAAAGGCGCCGAGACC
GCGGTCCCGAATTCGAGCTCGGTACCCGGGGATCCCTCGAGGTCGACCTGCAGGGGGACCATGGTCTCAG
GCCTGAGAGGATCGCATCACCATCACCATCACTAATTTAAAAAGCTTGCGGCCGCGTCGTGACTGGGAAA
ACCCTGGCGACTAGTCTTGGACTCCTGTTGATAGATCCAGTAATGACCTCAGAACTCCATCTGGATTTGT
TCAGAACGCTCGGTTGCCGCCGGGCGTTTTTTATTGGTGAGAATCCAGGGGTCCCCAATAATTACGATTT
ACGTATTTAAATGAACCTTGACCGAACGCAGCGGTGGTAACGGCGCAGTGGCGGTTTTCATGGCTTGTTA
TGACTGTTTTTTTGGGGTACAGTCTATGCCTCGGGCATCCAAGCAGCAAGCGCGTTACGCCGTGGGTCGA
TGTTTGATGTTATGGAGCAGCAACGATGTTACGCAGCAGG
